>Addgene plasmid #193128 | GB2891 | addgene full sequence | sequence record 380396 | Addgene NGS Result
ACCACTCATCGCGACTAGTAGCGGCCGCTGCAGTCCGGCAAAAAAGGGCAAGGTGTCACCACCCTGCCCT
TTTTCTTTAAAACCGAAAAGATTACTTCGCGTTATGCAGGCTTCCTCGCTCACTGACTCGCTGCGCTCGG
TCGTTCGGCTGCGGCGAGCGGTATCAGCTCACTCAAAGGCGGTAATACGGTTATCCACAGAATCAGGGGA
TAACGCAGGAAAGAACATGTGAGCAAAAGGCCAGCAAAAGGCCAGGAACCGTAAAAAGGCCGCGTTGCTG
GCGTTTTTCCACAGGCTCCGCCCCCCTGACGAGCATCACAAAAATCGACGCTCAAGTCAGAGGTGGCGAA
ACCCGACAGGACTATAAAGATACCAGGCGTTTCCCCCTGGAAGCTCCCTCGTGCGCTCTCCTGTTCCGAC
CCTGCCGCTTACCGGATACCTGTCCGCCTTTCTCCCTTCGGGAAGCGTGGCGCTTTCTCATAGCTCACGC
TGTAGGTATCTCAGTTCGGTGTAGGTCGTTCGCTCCAAGCTGGGCTGTGTGCACGAACCCCCCGTTCAGC
CCGACCGCTGCGCCTTATCCGGTAACTATCGTCTTGAGTCCAACCCGGTAAGACACGACTTATCGCCACT
GGCAGCAGCCACTGGTAACAGGATTAGCAGAGCGAGGTATGTAGGCGGTGCTACAGAGTTCTTGAAGTGG
TGGCCTAACTACGGCTACACTAGAAGAACAGTATTTGGTATCTGCGCTCTGCTGAAGCCAGTTACCTTCG
GAAAAAGAGTTGGTAGCTCTTGATCCGGCAAACAAACCACCGCTGGTAGCGGTGGTTTTTTTGTTTGCAA
GCAGCAGATTACGCGCAGAAAAAAAGGATCTCAAGAAGATCCTTTGATCTTTTCTACGGGGTCTGACGCT
CAGTGGAACGAAAACTCACGTTAAGGGATTTTGGTCATGAGATTATCAAAAAGGATCTTCACCTAGATCC
TTTTAAATTAAAAATGAAGTTTTAAATCAATCTAAAGTATATATGAGTAAACTTGGTCTGACAGCTCGAG
GCTTGGATTCTCACCAATAAAAAACGCCCGGCGGCAACCGAGCGTTCTGAACAAATCCAGATGGAGTTCT
GAGGTCATTACTGGATCTATCAACAGGAGTCCAAGCGAGCTCGATATCAAATTACGCCCCGCCCTGCCAC
TCGTCGCAGTACTGTTGTAATTCATTAAGCATTCTGCCGACATGGAAGCCATCACAAACGGCATGATGAA
CCTGAATCGCCAGCGGCATCAGCACCTTGTCGCCTTGCGTATAATATTTGCCCATGGTGAAAACGGGGGC
GAAGAAGTTGTCCATATTGGCCACGTTTAAATCAAAACTGGTGAAACTCACCCAGGGATTGGCTGATACG
AAAAACATATTCTCAATAAACCCTTTAGGGAAATAGGCCAGGTTTTCACCGTAACACGCCACATCTTGCG
AATATATGTGTAGAAACTGCCGGAAATCGTCGTGGTATTCACTCCAGAGTGATGAAAACGTTTCAGTTTG
CTCATGGAAAACGGTGTAACAAGGGTGAACACTATCCCATATCACCAGCTCACCGTCTTTCATTGCCATA
CGAAATTCCGGATGAGCATTCATCAGGCGGGCAAGAATGTGAATAAAGGCCGGATAAAACTTGTGCTTAT
TTTTCTTTACGGTCTTTAAAAAGGCCGTAATATCCAGCTGAACGGTCTGGTTATAGGTACATTGAGCAAC
TGACTGAAATGCCTCAAAATGTTCTTTACGATGCCATTGGGATATATCAACGGTGGTATATCCAGTGATT
TTTTTCTCCATTTTAGCTTCCTTAGCTCCTGAAAATCTCGATAACTCAAAAAATACGCCCGGTAGTGATC
TTATTTCATTATGGTGAAAGTTGGAACCTCTTACGTGCCCGATCAACTCGAGTGCCACCTGACGTCTAAG
AAACCATTATTATCATGACATTAACCTATAAAAATAGGCGTATCACGAGGCAGAATTTCAGATAAAAAAA
ATCCTTAGCTTTCGCTAAGGATGATTTCTGGAATTCGCGGCCGCTTCTAGAGCGATGAGTGGTCTCGTGA
CTCCCTCTTCTCTCACCAACCAGTCGTATATCCGTTTCAATTCGTTTTTCTCGTCTACAGCCCCTTCTTC
TCTCACCAACCAGTCACCTGCACTACCTTACTGCGGTCCGCACCGTCTTCTCTCACCAACCAGTCCCAGG
GAGGACCTCTCCCTGAG
Features (pLannotate 1.2.2; 8 found; start..end, strand, type, name):
     14..33      +  misc_feature   BioBrick suffix: universal suffix for all parts
     34..91      +  terminator     his operon terminator: This putative transcriptin terminator from the E. coli his operon has a 2-bp deletion introduced during synthesis. Its efficiency has not been determined.
    286..874     -  rep_origin     ori: high-copy-number ColE1/pMB1/pBR322/pUC origin of replication
   1057..1151    -  terminator     lambda t0 terminator: transcription terminator from phage lambda
   1175..1831    -  CDS            cat: CAT_ECOLX - Experimental evidence at protein level: Swiss-Prot protein existence level 1. This enzyme is an effector of chloramphenicol resistance in bacteria. From Escherichia coli. This protein is used as a marker in many commonly used cloning vectors, such as pACYC184.
   1832..1929    -  promoter       cat promoter: promoter of the E. coli cat gene encoding chloramphenicol acetyltransferase
   2015..2058    -  terminator     bacterial terminator: putative bacterial transcription terminator
   2061..2082    +  misc_feature   BioBrick prefix: BioBrick prefix for parts that do not start with "ATG"
