[The description below was written by a language model from this plasmid's Addgene catalogue record and pLannotate feature annotations shown in this document.]
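Description:
GB2891 is a small (about 2.3 kb) synthetic-biology part plasmid built on the pUPD2 backbone, the entry-level "domestication" vector of the GoldenBraid modular cloning system used for plant genetic engineering. It is maintained in E. coli at high copy through a ColE1/pUC-type origin of replication and selected with chloramphenicol, with resistance provided by a cat (chloramphenicol acetyltransferase) gene driven by its native promoter and followed by the lambda t0 terminator. The cloning region is bracketed by BioBrick prefix and suffix sequences and insulated by bacterial transcription terminators, including a his operon terminator, which limit read-through between the backbone and the stored part.

The insert, GB_SynP (A2) G1abc.1, is a fully synthetic DNA part that serves as an A2 proximal promoter module in the GB_SynP collection of dCas9-regulated synthetic promoters for plants. It contains three copies of the target sequence recognised by a specific guide RNA (gRNA1) embedded in random flanking sequence. The automated annotation does not mark the insert, as expected for a non-natural sequence; it presumably lies in the unannotated stretch between the BioBrick prefix and suffix across the plasmid's numbering origin. The part has no coding function. Instead, it is meant to be combined with other promoter modules and a downstream gene to build transcriptional units whose output depends on a dCas9-based activator directed to the repeated target sites by the matching guide. This allows tunable, orthogonal control of recombinant gene expression in plants. The record does not specify the restriction sites used for cloning.
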