Addgene plasmid #193128: GB2891
Purpose: A2 Proximal promoter sequence consisting of three times the target sequence for the gRNA1 (GB1838) flanked by random sequences.
Depositing lab: Diego Orzaez. Depositing organization: Instituto de Biologia Molecular y Celular de Plantas. Publication: GB_SynP: A Modular dCas9-Regulated Synthetic Promoter Collection for Fine-Tuned Recombinant Gene Expression in Plants. Moreno-Gimenez E, Selma S, Calvache C, Orzaez D. ACS Synth Biol. 2022 Sep 16;11(9):3037-3048. doi: 10.1021/acssynbio.2c00238. Epub 2022 Aug 31. PubMed 36044643.
Backbone
  Vector backbone: pUPD2
  Vector type: Synthetic Biology
Growth in bacteria
  Bacterial resistance: Chloramphenicol, 25 μg/mL
  Growth temperature: 37°C
  Growth strain: DH5alpha
  Copy number: High Copy
Gene/Insert
  Gene/Insert name: GB_SynP (A2) G1abc.1
  Species: Synthetic
  Cloning method: Restriction Enzyme; 5′ cloning site unknown (unknown if destroyed)
Terms and licenses: Academic/Nonprofit Terms; Industry Terms: Not Available to Industry
How to cite: GB2891 was a gift from Diego Orzaez (Addgene plasmid # 193128 ; http://n2t.net/addgene:193128 ; RRID:Addgene_193128)
